>Addgene plasmid #218730 | pCAG-EGFP-C-IFT74 | addgene full sequence | sequence record 434354 | Addgene NGS Result
GTCGACATTGATTATTGACTAGTTATTAATAGTAATCAATTACGGGGTCATTAGTTCATAGCCCATATAT
GGAGTTCCGCGTTACATAACTTACGGTAAATGGCCCGCCTGGCTGACCGCCCAACGACCCCCGCCCATTG
ACGTCAATAATGACGTATGTTCCCATAGTAACGCCAATAGGGACTTTCCATTGACGTCAATGGGTGGAGT
ATTTACGGTAAACTGCCCACTTGGCAGTACATCAAGTGTATCATATGCCAAGTACGCCCCCTATTGACGT
CAATGACGGTAAATGGCCCGCCTGGCATTATGCCCAGTACATGACCTTATGGGACTTTCCTACTTGGCAG
TACATCTACGTATTAGTCATCGCTATTACCATGGTCGAGGTGAGCCCCACGTTCTGCTTCACTCTCCCCA
TCTCCCCCCCCTCCCCACCCCCAATTTTGTATTTATTTATTTTTTAATTATTTTGTGCAGCGATGGGGGC
GGGGGGGGGGGGGGGCGCGCGCCAGGCGGGGCGGGGCGGGGCGAGGGGCGGGGCGGGGCGAGGCGGAGAG
GTGCGGCGGCAGCCAATCAGAGCGGCGCGCTCCGAAAGTTTCCTTTTATGGCGAGGCGGCGGCGGCGGCG
GCCCTATAAAAAGCGAAGCGCGCGGCGGGCGGGAGTCGCTGCGCGCTGCCTTCGCCCCGTGCCCCGCTCC
GCCGCCGCCTCGCGCCGCCCGCCCCGGCTCTGACTGACCGCGTTACTCCCACAGGTGAGCGGGCGGGACG
GCCCTTCTCCTCCGGGCTGTAATTAGCGCTTGGTTTAATGACGGCTTGTTTCTTTTCTGTGGCTGCGTGA
AAGCCTTGAGGGGCTCCGGGAGGGCCCTTTGTGCGGGGGGAGCGGCTCGGGGGGTGCGTGCGTGTGTGTG
TGCGTGGGGAGCGCCGCGTGCGGCTCCGCGCTGCCCGGCGGCTGTGAGCGCTGCGGGCGCGGCGCGGGGC
TTTGTGCGCTCCGCAGTGTGCGCGAGGGGAGCGCGGCCGGGGGCGGTGCCCCGCGGTGCGGGGGGGGCTG
CGAGGGGAACAAAGGCTGCGTGCGGGGTGTGTGCGTGGGGGGGTGAGCAGGGGGTGTGGGCGCGTCGGTC
GGGCTGCAACCCCCCCTGCACCCCCCTCCCCGAGTTGCTGAGCACGGCCCGGCTTCGGGTGCGGGGCTCC
GTACGGGGCGTGGCGCGGGGCTCGCCGTGCCGGGCGGGGGGTGGCGGCAGGTGGGGGTGCCGGGCGGGGC
GGGGCCGCCTCGGGCCGGGGAGGGCTCGGGGGAGGGGCGCGGCGGCCCCCGGAGCGCCGGCGGCTGTCGA
GGCGCGGCGAGCCGCAGCCATTGCCTTTTATGGTAATCGTGCGAGAGGGCGCAGGGACTTCCTTTGTCCC
AAATCTGTGCGGAGCCGAAATCTGGGAGGCGCCGCCGCACCCCCTCTAGCGGGCGCGGGGCGAAGCGGTG
CGGCGCCGGCAGGAAGGAAATGGGCGGGGAGGGCCTTCGTGCGTCGCCGCGCCGCCGTCCCCTTCTCCCT
CTCCAGCCTCGGGGCTGTCCGCGGGGGGACGGCTGCCTTCGGGGGGGACGGGGCAGGGCGGGGTTCGGCT
TCTGGCGTGTGACCGGCGGCTCTAGAGCCTCTGCTAACCATGTTCATGCCTTCTTCTTTTTCCTACAGCT
CCTGGGCAACGTGCTGGTTATTGTGCTGTCTCATCATTTTGGCAAAGAATTTGCTAGTTTTCGCCACCAT
GGTGAGCAAGGGCGAGGAGCTGTTCACCGGGGTGGTGCCCATCCTGGTCGAGCTGGACGGCGACGTAAAC
GGCCACAAGTTCAGCGTGTCCGGCGAGGGCGAGGGCGATGCCACCTACGGCAAGCTGACCCTGAAGTTCA
TCTGCACCACCGGCAAGCTGCCCGTGCCCTGGCCCACCCTCGTGACCACCCTGACCTACGGCGTGCAGTG
CTTCAGCCGCTACCCCGACCACATGAAGCAGCACGACTTCTTCAAGTCCGCCATGCCCGAAGGCTACGTC
CAGGAGCGCACCATCTTCTTCAAGGACGACGGCAACTACAAGACCCGCGCCGAGGTGAAGTTCGAGGGCG
ACACCCTGGTGAACCGCATCGAGCTGAAGGGCATCGACTTCAAGGAGGACGGCAACATCCTGGGGCACAA
GCTGGAGTACAACTACAACAGCCACAACGTCTATATCATGGCCGACAAGCAGAAGAACGGCATCAAGGTG
AACTTCAAGATCCGCCACAACATCGAGGACGGCAGCGTGCAGCTCGCCGACCACTACCAGCAGAACACCC
CCATCGGCGACGGCCCCGTGCTGCTGCCCGACAACCACTACCTGAGCACCCAGTCCGCCCTGAGCAAAGA
CCCCAACGAGAAGCGCGATCACATGGTCCTGCTGGAGTTCGTGACCGCCGCCGGGATCACTCTCGGCATG
GACGAGCTGTACAAGTCCGGACTCAGATCTATGGCCAGCAATCACAAATCTTCAGCAGCTCGCCCTGTTT
CAAGAGGTGGAGTTGGGTTAACAGGAAGGCCTCCTTCTGGGATACGACCCCTATCAGGAAATATTCGAGT
GGCAACTGCAATGCCACCTGGGACAGCAAGACCAGGTTCTCGTGGTTGTCCCATAGGGACTGGTGGAGTT
CTGTCTTCTCAAATCAAAGTTGCCCATCGCCCTGTAACACAACAAGGTTTGACTGGAATGAAAACTGGGA
CGAAAGGTCCCCAGAGGCAAATTTTAGACAAATCTTACTATCTTGGGCTTCTTAGAAGTAAAATAAGTGA
ACTTACAACTGAAGTTAATAAACTTCAGAAGGGAATAGAAATGTACAATCAAGAGAATTCAGTATATTTG
TCATATGAAAAGAGGGCTGAGACTTTAGCTGTTGAGATAAAAGAGCTTCAAGGACAACTAGCAGACTACA
ACATGTTGGTAGATAAACTTAATACCAACACTGAAATGGAAGAAGTAATGAATGATTACAATATGCTTAA
AGCTCAAAATGATCGAGAAACACAAAGTTTGGATGTCATATTTACTGAAAGACAAGCGAAAGAAAAACAA
ATCAGAAGTGTCGAAGAAGAAATTGAACAGGAAAAACAAGCAACAGATGACATTATCAAAAATATGTCTT
TTGAAAACCAAGTCAAGTACCTAGAGATGAAAACCACAAATGAGAAACTGTTACAGGAATTAGATACACT
TCAACAACAATTGGATTCACAGAACATGAAAAAAGAGAGCCTGGAAGCAGAAATAGCTCACTCCCAGGTG
AAACAGGAGGCGGTATTGCTGCATGAAAAACTTTATGAGTTGGAGTCCCATCGAGATCAAATGATTGCAG
AAGACAAAAGCATAGGATCTCCAATGGAAGAGAGAGAGAAATTACTTAAGCAGATTAAAGATGATAATCA
GGAAATAGCCAGCATGGAAAGACAGTTAACAGATACAAAAGAAAAGATAAATCAGTTTATTGAAGAAATT
AGACAACTTGACATGGATTTAGAGGAACACCAAGGTGAAATGAACCAGAAATACAAGGAGCTAAAGAAAA
GGGAGGAACATATGGACACTTTTATTGAGACTTTTGAGGAAACAAAGAATCAGGAACTGAAACGAAAGGC
ACAGATAGAAGCCAACATTGTTGCACTCTTGGAGCACTGCAGTCGAAATATAAATCGTATAGAACAGATA
TCCTCTATCACCAATCAAGAGCTAAAGATGATGCAGGATGACCTCAATTTTAAATCTACTGAAGTGCAGA
AATCACAAAGTACAGCTCAGAATTTGACTTCAGACATTCAACGTCTGCAGTTGGATCTGCAGAAAATGGA
GCTTCTAGAAAGTAAGATGACTGAAGAACAGCATTCTCTAAAAAGCAAAATTAAGCAAATGACAACTGAT
CTGGAGATATATAATGATTTGCCAGCTTTAAAATCATCAGGTGAAGAAAAGATAAAGAAATTACATCAGG
AGAGAATGATATTATCAACCCACAGAAATGCCTTTAAGAAAATAATGGAGAAGCAAAACATAGAGTATGA
GGCACTAAAAACACAATTGCAAGAAAATGAGACACATTCTCAGCTTACAAATTTGGAGAGAAAGTGGCAA
CACCTTGAGCAAAATAATTTTGCGATGAAAGAATTCATAGCAACCAAGAGTCAAGAGAGTGATTACCAGC
CAATTAAGAAAAATGTGACCAAGCAGATTGCAGAGTACAATAAAACCATCGTGGATGCTTTACATAGCAC
CAGCGGAAACTGACTCGAGGGTACCGCGGGCCCGGGATCCACCGGATCTAGATAACTGATCACAATTCAC
TCCTCAGGTGCAGGCTGCCTATCAGAAGGTGGTGGCTGGTGTGGCCAATGCCCTGGCTCACAAATACCAC
TGAGATCGATCTTTTTCCCTCTGCCAAAAATTATGGGGACATCATGAAGCCCCTTGAGCATCTGACTTCT
GGCTAATAAAGGAAATTTATTTTCATTGCAATAGTGTGTTGGAATTTTTTGTGTCTCTCACTCGGAAGGA
CATATGGGAGGGCAAATCATTTAAAACATCAGAATGAGTATTTGGTTTAGAGTTTGGCAACATATGCCCA
TATGCTGGCTGCCATGAACAAAGGTTGGCTATAAAGAGGTCATCAGTATATGAAACAGCCCCCTGCTGTC
CATTCCTTATTCCATAGAAAAGCCTTGACTTGAGGTTAGATTTTTTTTATATTTTGTTTTGTGTTATTTT
TTTCTTTAACATCCCTAAAATTTTCCTTACATGTTTTACTAGCCAGATTTTTCCTCCTCTCCTGACTACT
CCCAGTCATAGCTGTCCCTCTTCTCTTATGGAGATCCCTCGACCTGCAGCCCAAGCTTGGCGTAATCATG
GTCATAGCTGTTTCCTGTGTGAAATTGTTATCCGCTCACAATTCCACACAACATACGAGCCGGAAGCATA
AAGTGTAAAGCCTGGGGTGCCTAATGAGTGAGCTAACTCACATTAATTGCGTTGCGCTCACTGCCCGCTT
TCCAGTCGGGAAACCTGTCGTGCCAGCGGATCCGCATCTCAATTAGTCAGCAACCATAGTCCCGCCCCTA
ACTCCGCCCATCCCGCCCCTAACTCCGCCCAGTTCCGCCCATTCTCCGCCCCATGGCTGACTAATTTTTT
TTATTTATGCAGAGGCCGAGGCCGCCTCGGCCTCTGAGCTATTCCAGAAGTAGTGAGGAGGCTTTTTTGG
AGGCCTAGGCTTTTGCAAAAAGCTAACTTGTTTATTGCAGCTTATAATGGTTACAAATAAAGCAATAGCA
TCACAAATTTCACAAATAAAGCATTTTTTTCACTGCATTCTAGTTGTGGTTTGTCCAAACTCATCAATGT
ATCTTATCATGTCTGGATCCGCTGCATTAATGAATCGGCCAACGCGCGGGGAGAGGCGGTTTGCGTATTG
GGCGCTCTTCCGCTTCCTCGCTCACTGACTCGCTGCGCTCGGTCGTTCGGCTGCGGCGAGCGGTATCAGC
TCACTCAAAGGCGGTAATACGGTTATCCACAGAATCAGGGGATAACGCAGGAAAGAACATGTGAGCAAAA
GGCCAGCAAAAGGCCAGGAACCGTAAAAAGGCCGCGTTGCTGGCGTTTTTCCATAGGCTCCGCCCCCCTG
ACGAGCATCACAAAAATCGACGCTCAAGTCAGAGGTGGCGAAACCCGACAGGACTATAAAGATACCAGGC
GTTTCCCCCTGGAAGCTCCCTCGTGCGCTCTCCTGTTCCGACCCTGCCGCTTACCGGATACCTGTCCGCC
TTTCTCCCTTCGGGAAGCGTGGCGCTTTCTCATAGCTCACGCTGTAGGTATCTCAGTTCGGTGTAGGTCG
TTCGCTCCAAGCTGGGCTGTGTGCACGAACCCCCCGTTCAGCCCGACCGCTGCGCCTTATCCGGTAACTA
TCGTCTTGAGTCCAACCCGGTAAGACACGACTTATCGCCACTGGCAGCAGCCACTGGTAACAGGATTAGC
AGAGCGAGGTATGTAGGCGGTGCTACAGAGTTCTTGAAGTGGTGGCCTAACTACGGCTACACTAGAAGAA
CAGTATTTGGTATCTGCGCTCTGCTGAAGCCAGTTACCTTCGGAAAAAGAGTTGGTAGCTCTTGATCCGG
CAAACAAACCACCGCTGGTAGCGGTGGTTTTTTTGTTTGCAAGCAGCAGATTACGCGCAGAAAAAAAGGA
TCTCAAGAAGATCCTTTGATCTTTTCTACGGGGTCTGACGCTCAGTGGAACGAAAACTCACGTTAAGGGA
TTTTGGTCATGAGATTATCAAAAAGGATCTTCACCTAGATCCTTTTAAATTAAAAATGAAGTTTTAAATC
AATCTAAAGTATATATGAGTAAACTTGGTCTGACAGTTACCAATGCTTAATCAGTGAGGCACCTATCTCA
GCGATCTGTCTATTTCGTTCATCCATAGTTGCCTGACTCCCCGTCGTGTAGATAACTACGATACGGGAGG
GCTTACCATCTGGCCCCAGTGCTGCAATGATACCGCGAGACCCACGCTCACCGGCTCCAGATTTATCAGC
AATAAACCAGCCAGCCGGAAGGGCCGAGCGCAGAAGTGGTCCTGCAACTTTATCCGCCTCCATCCAGTCT
ATTAATTGTTGCCGGGAAGCTAGAGTAAGTAGTTCGCCAGTTAATAGTTTGCGCAACGTTGTTGCCATTG
CTACAGGCATCGTGGTGTCACGCTCGTCGTTTGGTATGGCTTCATTCAGCTCCGGTTCCCAACGATCAAG
GCGAGTTACATGATCCCCCATGTTGTGCAAAAAAGCGGTTAGCTCCTTCGGTCCTCCGATCGTTGTCAGA
AGTAAGTTGGCCGCAGTGTTATCACTCATGGTTATGGCAGCACTGCATAATTCTCTTACTGTCATGCCAT
CCGTAAGATGCTTTTCTGTGACTGGTGAGTACTCAACCAAGTCATTCTGAGAATAGTGTATGCGGCGACC
GAGTTGCTCTTGCCCGGCGTCAATACGGGATAATACCGCGCCACATAGCAGAACTTTAAAAGTGCTCATC
ATTGGAAAACGTTCTTCGGGGCGAAAACTCTCAAGGATCTTACCGCTGTTGAGATCCAGTTCGATGTAAC
CCACTCGTGCACCCAACTGATCTTCAGCATCTTTTACTTTCACCAGCGTTTCTGGGTGAGCAAAAACAGG
AAGGCAAAATGCCGCAAAAAAGGGAATAAGGGCGACACGGAAATGTTGAATACTCATACTCTTCCTTTTT
CAATATTATTGAAGCATTTATCAGGGTTATTGTCTCATGAGCGGATACATATTTGAATGTATTTAGAAAA
ATAAACAAATAGGGGTTCCGCGCACATTTCCCCGAAAAGTGCCACCTGGGTCGAGCAGTGTGGTTTTCAA
GAGGAAGCAAAAAGCCTCTCCACCCAGGCCTGGAATGTTTCCACCCAATGTCGAGCAGTGTGGTTTTGCA
AGAGGAAGCAAAAAGCCTCTCCACCCAGGCCTGGAATGTTTCCACCCAATGTCGAGCAAACCCCGCCCAG
CGTCTTGTCATTGGCGAATTAATTCGAACACGCAGATGCAGTCGGGGCGGCGCGGTCCCAGGTCCACTTC
GCATATTAAGGTGACGCGTGTGGCCTCGAACACCGAGCGACCCTGCAGCCAATATGGGATCGGCCATTGA
ACAAGATGGATTGCACGCAGGTTCTCCGGCCGCTTGGGTGGAGAGGCTATTCGGCTATGACTGGGCACAA
CAGACAATCGGCTGCTCTGATGCCGCCGTGTTCCGGCTGTCAGCGCAGGGGCGCCCGGTTCTTTTTGTCA
AGACCGACCTGTCCGGTGCCCTGAATGAACTGCAGGACGAGGCAGCGCGGCTATCGTGGCTGGCCACGAC
GGGCGTTCCTTGCGCAGCTGTGCTCGACGTTGTCACTGAAGCGGGAAGGGACTGGCTGCTATTGGGCGAA
GTGCCGGGGCAGGATCTCCTGTCATCTCACCTTGCTCCTGCCGAGAAAGTATCCATCATGGCTGATGCAA
TGCGGCGGCTGCATACGCTTGATCCGGCTACCTGCCCATTCGACCACCAAGCGAAACATCGCATCGAGCG
AGCACGTACTCGGATGGAAGCCGGTCTTGTCGATCAGGATGATCTGGACGAAGAGCATCAGGGGCTCGCG
CCAGCCGAACTGTTCGCCAGGCTCAAGGCGCGCATGCCCGACGGCGATGATCTCGTCGTGACCCATGGCG
ATGCCTGCTTGCCGAATATCATGGTGGAAAATGGCCGCTTTTCTGGATTCATCGACTGTGGCCGGCTGGG
TGTGGCGGACCGCTATCAGGACATAGCGTTGGCTACCCGTGATATTGCTGAAGAGCTTGGCGGCGAATGG
GCTGACCGCTTCCTCGTGCTTTACGGTATCGCCGCTCCCGATTCGCAGCGCATCGCCTTCTATCGCCTTC
TTGACGAGTTCTTCTGAGGGGATCGGCAATAAAAAGACAGAATAAAACGCACGGGTGTTGGGTCGTTTGT
TCGGATCC
Features (pLannotate 1.2.2; 23 found; start..end, strand, type, name):
      4..383     +  enhancer       CMV enhancer: human cytomegalovirus immediate early enhancer
    385..661     +  promoter       chicken β-actin promoter: No description available
    662..1678    +  intron         chimeric intron: chimera between introns from chicken β-actin and rabbit β-globin
   1676..1732    +  CDS            HBB (fragment): HBB_LEPEU - Experimental evidence at protein level: Swiss-Prot protein existence level 1. Involved in oxygen transport from the lung to the various peripheral tissues. From Lepus europaeus (European hare).
   1749..2465    +  CDS            EGFP: EGFP is a basic (constitutively fluorescent) green fluorescent protein published in 1996, derived from Aequorea victoria. It is reported to be a rapidly-maturing weak dimer with moderate acid sensitivity.
   2481..4280    +  CDS            IFT74: IFT74_HUMAN - Also known as CCDC2, CMG1. Experimental evidence at protein level: Swiss-Prot protein existence level 1. Component of the intraflagellar transport (IFT) complex B: together with IFT81, forms a tubulin-binding module that specifically mediates transport of tubulin within the cilium. Binds beta-tubulin via its basic region. Required for ciliogenesis. From Homo sapiens (Human).
   4285..4310    +  misc_feature   MCS (fragment): multiple cloning site
   4333..4410    +  CDS            HBB (fragment): HBB_PONPY - Experimental evidence at transcript level: Swiss-Prot protein existence level 2. Involved in oxygen transport from the lung to the various peripheral tissues. From Pongo pygmaeus (Bornean orangutan).
   4485..4540    +  polyA_signal   β-globin poly(A) signal: rabbit β-globin polyadenylation signal (Gil and Proudfoot, 1987)
   4925..4941    -  protein_bind   lac operator: The lac repressor binds to the lac operator to inhibit transcription in E. coli. This inhibition can be relieved by adding lactose or isopropyl-β-D-thiogalactopyranoside (IPTG). lac repressor encoded by lacI
   4949..4979    -  promoter       lac promoter: promoter for the E. coli lac operon
   4994..5015    -  protein_bind   CAP binding site: CAP binding activates transcription in the presence of cAMP. E. coli catabolite activator protein
   5028..5067    -  CDS            lacI (fragment): lac repressor; lacI; The lac repressor binds to the lac operator to inhibit transcription in E. coli. This inhibition can be relieved by adding lactose or isopropyl-β-D-thiogalactopyranoside (IPTG).
   5074..5096    +  promoter       SV40 promoter (fragment): SV40 enhancer and early promoter
   5120..5255    +  rep_origin     SV40 ori: SV40 origin of replication
   5275..5409    +  polyA_signal   SV40 poly(A) signal: SV40 polyadenylation signal
   5411..5465    -  CDS            lacI (fragment): lac repressor; lacI; The lac repressor binds to the lac operator to inhibit transcription in E. coli. This inhibition can be relieved by adding lactose or isopropyl-β-D-thiogalactopyranoside (IPTG).
   5648..6236    -  rep_origin     ori: high-copy-number ColE1/pMB1/pBR322/pUC origin of replication
   6407..7267    -  CDS            AmpR: β-lactamase; bla; confers resistance to ampicillin, carbenicillin, and related antibiotics
   7268..7372    -  promoter       AmpR promoter: bla
   7547..7679    +  promoter       HSV TK promoter (fragment): herpes simplex virus thymidine kinase promoter
   7684..8487    +  CDS            NeoR/KanR: aminoglycoside phosphotransferase from Tn5; aph(3')-II (or nptII); confers resistance to neomycin, kanamycin, and G418 (Geneticin®)
   8494..8542    +  polyA_signal   HSV TK poly(A) signal: herpes simplex virus thymidine kinase polyadenylation signal (Cole and Stacy, 1985)
