[The description below was written by a language model from this plasmid's Addgene catalogue record and pLannotate feature annotations shown in this document.]
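Description:
pCAG-EGFP-C-IFT74 is a mammalian expression plasmid built on the pCAG-EGFP-C backbone that produces human IFT74 fused at its N-terminus to EGFP. It is propagated in E. coli through a high-copy ColE1/pUC-type origin with ampicillin selection from the β-lactamase gene. A separate cassette, consisting of a fragment of the HSV thymidine kinase promoter, the Tn5 NeoR/KanR gene and the HSV TK polyadenylation signal, allows G418 selection of stably transfected mammalian cells. An SV40 origin of replication is also annotated, which can support episomal replication in cells expressing large T antigen.

Expression is driven by the CAG promoter, seen in the feature table as the CMV immediate-early enhancer, the chicken β-actin promoter and a chimeric chicken β-actin/rabbit β-globin intron, a combination that gives strong constitutive transcription in many mammalian cell types. The EGFP coding sequence lies directly downstream and is followed, after a short linker, by the IFT74 open reading frame. A remnant of the multiple cloning site and the rabbit β-globin polyadenylation signal complete the unit. The short HBB fragments flagged by the annotation are parts of these β-globin regulatory sequences rather than expressed genes. The catalogue lists the insert as 1314 bp, whereas the annotated IFT74 coding sequence spans about 1.8 kb, and the total sequenced length agrees better with the latter figure.

IFT74 is a component of the intraflagellar transport-B complex that, together with IFT81, forms a tubulin-binding module needed for ciliogenesis. The fluorescent fusion is suited to localization studies and to using the EGFP tag as a handle in protein interaction experiments on ciliary assembly, the subject of the associated publication.
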