Addgene plasmid #218730: pCAG-EGFP-C-IFT74
Purpose: Expresses N-terminally EGFP-tagged IFT74 in mammalian cells
Depositing lab: Kazuhisa Nakayama. Depositing organization: Kyoto University, Graduate School of Pharmaceutical Sciences. Publication: RABL2 interacts with the intraflagellar transport-B complex and CEP19 and participates in ciliary assembly. Nishijima Y, Hagiya Y, Kubo T, Takei R, Katoh Y, Nakayama K. Mol Biol Cell. 2017 Jun 15;28(12):1652-1666. doi: 10.1091/mbc.E17-01-0017. Epub 2017 Apr 20. PubMed 28428259.
Backbone
  Vector backbone: pCAG-EGFP-C
  Backbone manufacturer: Clontech
  Backbone size w/o insert (bp): 6767
  Vector type: Mammalian Expression
  Selectable markers: Neomycin (select with G418)
Growth in bacteria
  Bacterial resistance: Ampicillin, 100 μg/mL
  Growth temperature: 37°C
  Growth strain: DH5alpha
  Copy number: High Copy
Gene/Insert
  Gene/Insert name: IFT74
  Species: H. sapiens (human)
  Insert size (bp): 1314
  Entrez Gene: IFT74 (a.k.a. BBS20, CCDC2, CMG-1, CMG1)
  Promoter: CAG
  Tag / fusion protein: EGFP (N terminal on backbone)
  Cloning method: Restriction Enzyme; 5′ cloning site BglII (not destroyed); 3′ cloning site XhoI (destroyed during cloning)
  Sequencing primers: 5′ CTGAGCAAAGACCCCAACGAG; 3′ GCCAGAAGTCAGATGCTC
Terms and licenses: Academic/Nonprofit Terms; Industry Terms: Not Available to Industry
How to cite: pCAG-EGFP-C-IFT74 was a gift from Kazuhisa Nakayama (Addgene plasmid # 218730 ; http://n2t.net/addgene:218730 ; RRID:Addgene_218730)
